>Addgene plasmid #236716 | pAAVLINK-EF1alpha-5' ITSN1 | addgene full sequence | sequence record 479515 | Addgene NGS Result
CCTGCAGGCAGCTGCGCGCTCGCTCGCTCACTGAGGCCGCCCGGGCGTCGGGCGACCTTTGGTCGCCCGG
CCTCAGTGAGCGAGCGAGCGCGCAGAGAGGGAGTGGCCAACTCCATCACTAGGGGTTCCTGCGGCCGCAC
GCGTGGATCTGCGATCGCTCCGGTGCCCGTCAGTGGGCAGAGCGCACATCGCCCACAGTCCCCGAGAAGT
TGGGGGGAGGGGTCGGCAATTGAACGGGTGCCTAGAGAAGGTGGCGCGGGGTAAACTGGGAAAGTGATGT
CGTGTACTGGCTCCGCCTTTTTCCCGAGGGTGGGGGAGAACCGTATATAAGTGCAGTAGTCGCCGTGAAC
GTTCTTTTTCGCAACGGGTTTGCCGCCAGAACACAGCTGAAGCTTCGAGGGGCTCGCATCTCTCCTTCAC
GCGCCCGCCGCCCTACCTGAGGCCGCCATCCACGCCGGTTGAGTCGCGTTCTGCCGCCTCCCGCCTGTGG
TGCCTCCTGAACTGCGTCCGCCGTCTAGGTAAGTTTAAAGCTCAGGTCGAGACCGGGCCTTTGTCCGGCG
CTCCCTTGGAGCCTACCTAGACTCAGCCGGCTCTCCACGCTTTGCCTGACCCTGCTTGCTCAACTCTACG
TCTTTGTTTCGTTTTCTGTTCTGCGCCGTTACAGATCCAAGCTGTGACCGGCGCCTACCGTACGGCCACC
ATGTACCCTTATGACGTACCTGACTATGCTGGATCTGCTCAGTTTCCAACACCTTTTGGTGGCAGCCTGG
ATATCTGGGCCATAACTGTAGAGGAAAGAGCGAAGCATGATCAGCAGTTCCATAGTTTAAAGCCAATATC
TGGATTCATTACTGGTGATCAAGCTAGAAACTTTTTTTTTCAATCTGGGTTACCTCAACCTGTTTTAGCA
CAGATATGGGCACTAGCTGACATGAATAATGATGGAAGAATGGATCAAGTGGAGTTTTCCATAGCTATGA
AACTTATCAAACTGAAGCTACAAGGATATCAGCTACCCTCTGCACTTCCCCCTGTCATGAAACAGCAACC
AGTTGCTATTTCTAGCGCACCAGCATTTGGTATGGGAGGTATCGCCAGCATGCCACCGCTTACAGCTGTT
GCTCCAGTGCCAATGGGATCCATTCCAGTTGTTGGAATGTCTCCAACCCTAGTATCTTCTGTTCCCACAG
CAGCTGTGCCCCCCCTGGCTAACGGGGCTCCCCCTGTTATACAACCTCTGCCTGCATTTGCTCATCCTGC
AGCCACATTGCCAAAGAGTTCTTCCTTTAGTAGATCTGGTCCAGGGTCACAACTAAACACTAAATTACAA
AAGGCACAGTCATTTGATGTGGCCAGTGTCCCACCAGTGGCAGAGTGGGCTGTTCCTCAGTCATCAAGAC
TGAAATACAGGCAATTATTCAATAGTCATGACAAAACTATGAGTGGACACTTAACAGGTCCCCAAGCAAG
AACTATTCTTATGCAGTCAAGTTTACCACAGGCTCAGCTGGCTTCAATATGGAATCTTTCTGACATTGAT
CAAGATGGAAAACTTACAGCAGAGGAATTTATCCTGGCAATGCACCTCATTGATGTAGCTATGTCTGGCC
AACCACTGCCACCTGTCCTGCCTCCAGAATACATTCCACCTTCTTTTAGAAGAGTTCGATCTGGCAGTGG
TATATCTGTCATAAGCTCAACATCTGTAGATCAGAGGCTACCAGAGGAACCAGTTTTAGAAGATGAACAA
CAACAATTAGAAAAGAAATTACCTGTAACGTTTGAAGATAAGAAGCGGGAGAACTTTGAACGTGGCAACC
TGGAACTGGAGAAACGAAGGCAAGCTCTCCTGGAACAGCAGCGCAAGGAGCAGGAGCGCCTGGCCCAGCT
GGAGCGGGCGGAGCAGGAGAGGAAGGAGCGTGAGCGCCAGGAGCAAGAGCGCAAAAGACAACTGGAACTG
GAGAAGCAACTGGAAAAGCAGCGGGAGCTAGAACGGCAGAGAGAGGAGGAGAGGAGGAAAGAAATTGAGA
GGCGAGAGGCTGCAAAACGGGAACTTGAAAGGCAACGACAACTTGAGTGGGAACGGAATCGAAGGCAAGA
ACTACTAAATCAAAGAAACAAAGAACAAGAGGACATAGTTGTACTGAAAGCAAAGAAAAAGACTTTGGAA
TTTGAATTAGAAGCTCTAAATGATAAAAAGCATCAACTAGAAGGGAAACTTCAAGATATCAGATGTCGAT
TGACCACCCAAAGGCAAGAAATTGAGAGCACAAACAAATCTAGAGAGTTGAGAATTGCCGAAATCACCCA
TCTACAGCAACAATTACAGGAATCTCAGCAAATGCTTGGAAGACTTATTCCAGAAAAACAGATACTCAAT
GACCAATTAAAACAAGTTCAGCAGAACAGTTTGCACAGAGATTCACTTGTTACACTTAAAAGAGCCTTAG
AAGCAAAAGAACTAGCTCGGCAGCACCTACGAGACCAACTGGATGAAGTGGAGAAAGAAACTAGATCAAA
ACTACAGGAGATTGATATTTTCAATAATCAGCTGAAGGAACTAAGAGAAATACACAATAAGCAACAACTC
CAGAAGCAAAAGTCCATGGAGGCTGAACGACTGAAACAGAAAGAACAAGAACGAAAGATCATAGAATTAG
AAAAACAAAAAGAAGAAGCCCAAAGACGAGCTCAGGAAAGGGACAAGCAGTGGCTGGAGCATGTGCAGCA
GGAGGACGAGCATCAGAGACCAAGAAAACTCCACGAAGAGGAAAAACTGAAAAGGGAGGAGAGTGTCAAA
AAGAAGGATGGCGAGGAAAAAGGCAAACAGGAAGCACAAGACAAGCTGGGTCGGCTTTTCCATCAACACC
AAGAACCAGCTAAGCCAGCTGTCCAGGCACCCTGGTCCACTGCAGAAAAAGGTCCACTTACCATTTCTGC
ACAGGAAAATGTAAAAGTGGTGTATTACCGGGCACTGTACCCCTTTGAATCCAGAAGCCATGATGAAATC
ACTATCCAGCCAGGAGACATAGTCATGGTGGATGAAAGCCAAACTGGAGAACCCGGCTGGCTTGGAGGAG
AATTAAAAGGAAAGACAGGGTGGTTCCCTGCAAACTATGCAGAGAAAATCCCAGAAAATGAGGTTCCCGC
TCCAGTGAAACCAGTGACTGATTCAACATCTGCCCCTGCCCCCAAACTGGCCTTGCGTGAGACCCCCGCC
CCTTTGGCAGTAACCTCTTCAGAGCCCTCCACGACCCCTAATAACTGGGCCGACTTCAGCTCCACGTGGC
CCACCAGCACGAATGAGAAACCAGAAACGGATAACTGGGATGCATGGGCAGCCCAGCCCTCTCTCACCGT
TCCAAGTGCCGGCCAGTTAAGGCAGAGGTCCGCCTTTACTCCAGCCACGGCCACTGGCTCCTCCCCGTCT
CCTGTGCTAGGCCAGGGTGAAAAGGTGGAGGGGCTACAAGCTCAAGCCCTATATCCTTGGAGAGCCAAAA
AAGACAACCACTTAAATTTTAACAAAAATGATGTCATCACCGTCCTGGAACAGCAAGACATGTGGTGGTT
TGGAGAAGTTCAAGGTCAGAAGGGTTGGTTCCCCAAGTCTTACGTGAAACTCATTTCAGGGCCCATAAGG
AAGTCTACAAGCATGGATTCTGGTTCTTCAGAGAGTCCTGCTAGTCTAAAGCGAGTAGCCTCTCCAGCAG
CCAAGCCGGTCGTTTCGGGAGAAGAATTTATTGCCATGTACACTTACGAGAGTTCTGAGCAAGGAGATTT
AACCTTTCAGCAAGGGGATGTGATTTTGGTTACCAAGAAAGATGGTGACTGGTGGACAGGAACAGTGGGC
GACAAGGCCGGAGTCTTCCCTTCTAACTATGTGAGGCTTAAAGATTCAGAGGGCTCTGGAACTGCTGGGA
AAACAGGGAGTTTAGGAAAAAAACCTGAAATTGCCCAGGTTATTGCCTCATACACCGCCACCGGCCCCGA
GCAGCTCACTCTCGCCCCTGGTCAGCTGATTTTGATCCGAAAAAAGAACCCAGGTGGATGGTGGGAAGGA
GAGCTGCAAGCACGTGGGAAAAAGCGCCAGATAGGCTGGTTCCCAGCTAATTATGTAAAGCTTCTAAGCC
CTGGGACGAGCAAAATCACTCCAACAGAGCCACCTAAGTCAACAGCATTAGCGGCAGTGTGCCAGGTAAG
TATCAAGGTTACAAGACAGGTTTAAGGAGACCAATAAGCTATTATTCGTATAGGATACTTTATACGAAGT
TATTAAGTTATGGAGACCGGTGTGGCACGTGCGGACCGAGCGGCCGCAGGAACCCCTAGTGATGGAGTTG
GCCACTCCCTCTCTGCGCGCTCGCTCGCTCACTGAGGCCGGGCGACCAAAGGTCGCCCGACGCCCGGGCG
GCCTCAGTGAGCGAGCGAGCGCGCAGCTGCCTGCAGGGGCGCCTGATGCGGTATTTTCTCCTTACGCATC
TGTGCGGTATTTCACACCGCATA
[95 nt withheld, positions 4504-4598]
T
[46 nt withheld, positions 4600-4645]
C
[141 nt withheld, positions 4647-4787]
CCTTTGACGTTGGAGTCCACGTTCTTT
[37 nt withheld, positions 4815-4851]
ACTCTATCTCGGGCTATTCTTTTGATTTATAAGGGATTTTGCCGATTTCGGTCTATTGGTTAAAAAATGA
GCTGATTTAACAAAAATTTAACGCGAATTTTAACAAAATATTAACGTTTACAATTTTATGGTGCACTCTC
AGTACAATCTGCTCTGATGCCGCATAGTTAAGCCAGCCCCGACACCCGCCAACACCCGCTGACGCGCCCT
GACGGGCTTGTCTGCTCCCGGCATCCGCTTACAGACAAGCTGTGACCGTCTCCGGGAGCTGCATGTGTCA
GAGGTTTTCACCGTCATCACCGAAACGCGCGAGACGAAAGGGCCTCGTGATACGCCTATTTTTATAGGTT
AATGTCATGATAATAATGGTTTCTTAGACGTCAGGTGGCACTTTTCGGGGAAATGTGCGCGGAACCCCTA
TTTGTTTATTTTTCTAAATACATTCAAATATGTATCCGCTCATGAGACAATAACCCTGATAAATGCTTCA
ATAATATTGAAAAAGGAAGAGTATGAGTATTCAACATTTCCGTGTCGCCCTTATTCCCTTTTTTGCGGCA
TTTTGCCTTCCTGTTTTTGCTCACCCAGAAACGCTGGTGAAAGTAAAAGATGCTGAAGATCAGTTGGGTG
CACGAGTGGGTTACATCGAACTGGATCTCAACAGCGGTAAGATCCTTGAGAGTTTTCGCCCCGAAGAACG
TTTTCCAATGATGAGCACTTTTAAAGTTCTGCTATGTGGCGCGGTATTATCCCGTATTGACGCCGGGCAA
GAGCAACTCGGTCGCCGCATACACTATTCTCAGAATGACTTGGTTGAGTACTCACCAGTCACAGAAAAGC
ATCTTACGGATGGCATGACAGTAAGAGAATTATGCAGTGCTGCCATAACCATGAGTGATAACACTGCGGC
CAACTTACTTCTGACAACGATCGGAGGACCGAAGGAGCTAACCGCTTTTTTGCACAACATGGGGGATCAT
GTAACTCGCCTTGATCGTTGGGAACCGGAGCTGAATGAAGCCATACCAAACGACGAGCGTGACACCACGA
TGCCTGTAGCAATGGCAACAACGTTGCGCAAACTATTAACTGGCGAACTACTTACTCTAGCTTCCCGGCA
ACAATTAATAGACTGGATGGAGGCGGATAAAGTTGCAGGACCACTTCTGCGCTCGGCCCTTCCGGCTGGC
TGGTTTATTGCTGATAAATCTGGAGCCGGTGAGCGTGGGTCTCGCGGTATCATTGCAGCACTGGGGCCAG
ATGGTAAGCCCTCCCGTATCGTAGTTATCTACACGACGGGGAGTCAGGCAACTATGGATGAACGAAATAG
ACAGATCGCTGAGATAGGTGCCTCACTGATTAAGCATTGGTAACTGTCAGACCAAGTTTACTCATATATA
CTTTAGATTGATTTAAAACTTCATTTTTAATTTAAAAGGATCTAGGTGAAGATCCTTTTTGATAATCTCA
TGACCAAAATCCCTTAACGTGAGTTTTCGTTCCACTGAGCGTCAGACCCCGTAGAAAAGATCAAAGGATC
TTCTTGAGATCCTTTTTTTCTGCGCGTAATCTGCTGCTTGCAAACAAAAAAACCACCGCTACCAGCGGTG
GTTTGTTTGCCGGATCAAGAGCTACCAACTCTTTTTCCGAAGGTAACTGGCTTCAGCAGAGCGCAGATAC
CAAATACTGTTCTTCTAGTGTAGCCGTAGTTAGGCCACCACTTCAAGAACTCTGTAGCACCGCCTACATA
CCTCGCTCTGCTAATCCTGTTACCAGTGGCTGCTGCCAGTGGCGATAAGTCGTGTCTTACCGGGTTGGAC
TCAAGACGATAGTTACCGGATAAGGCGCAGCGGTCGGGCTGAACGGGGGGTTCGTGCACACAGCCCAGCT
TGGAGCGAACGACCTACACCGAACTGAGATACCTACAGCGTGAGCTATGAGAAAGCGCCACGCTTCCCGA
AGGGAGAAAGGCGGACAGGTATCCGGTAAGCGGCAGGGTCGGAACAGGAGAGCGCACGAGGGAGCTTCCA
GGGGGAAACGCCTGGTATCTTTATAGTCCTGTCGGGTTTCGCCACCTCTGACTTGAGCGTCGATTTTTGT
GATGCTCGTCAGGGGGGCGGAGCCTATGGAAAAACGCCAGCAACGCGGCCTTTTTACGGTTCCTGGCCTT
TTGCTGGCCTTTTGCTCACATGT
Features (pLannotate 1.2.2; 16 found; start..end, strand, type, name):
     12..39      +  repeat_region  AAV2 ITR (fragment): inverted terminal repeat of adeno-associated virus serotype 2 inverted
     68..95      +  repeat_region  AAV2 ITR (fragment): inverted terminal repeat of adeno-associated virus serotype 2 inverted
    175..386     +  promoter       EF-1α core promoter: core promoter for human elongation factor EF-1α
    399..667     +  LTR            5' LTR (truncated): truncated 5' long terminal repeat (LTR) from human T-cell leukemia virus (HTLV) type 1
    737..4198    +  CDS            ITSN1 (fragment): ITSN1_HUMAN - Also known as ITSN From Homo sapiens (Human).
   4196..4236    +  intron         chimeric intron (fragment): chimera between introns from human β-globin and immunoglobulin heavy chain genes
   4245..4273    +  protein_bind   lox2272 (fragment): Cre-mediated recombination occurs in the 8-bp core sequence (GGATACTT). lox2272 sites are compatible with each other, but incompatible with loxP or loxN sites (Lee and Saito, 1988). Cre recombinase
   4353..4380    -  repeat_region  AAV2 ITR (fragment): inverted terminal repeat of adeno-associated virus serotype 2 inverted
   4409..4436    -  repeat_region  AAV2 ITR (fragment): inverted terminal repeat of adeno-associated virus serotype 2 inverted
   4452..4503    -  misc_feature   bom (fragment): basis of mobility region from pBR322
   4522..4977    +  rep_origin     f1 ori (sequence partly withheld): f1 bacteriophage origin of replication; arrow indicates direction of (+) strand synthesis
   4978..5027    -  misc_feature   bom (fragment): basis of mobility region from pBR322
   5129..5164    -  CDS            rop (fragment): Rop protein, which maintains plasmids at low copy number; rop
   5259..5363    +  promoter       AmpR promoter: bla
   5364..6224    +  CDS            AmpR: β-lactamase; bla; confers resistance to ampicillin, carbenicillin, and related antibiotics
   6395..6983    +  rep_origin     ori: high-copy-number ColE1/pMB1/pBR322/pUC origin of replication
