[The description below was written by a language model from this plasmid's Addgene catalogue record and pLannotate feature annotations shown in this document.]
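Description:
pAAVLINK-EF1alpha-5' ITSN1 is an AAV transfer plasmid of about 7 kb, built on the pAAV-hSyn-EGFP backbone, that carries the upstream half of a split expression cassette for human intersectin 1 (ITSN1). It is propagated in bacteria as a high-copy plasmid through a ColE1/pUC-type origin with ampicillin selection (AmpR under its own promoter). An f1 phage origin is also present. The annotation detects only short fragments of the AAV2 inverted terminal repeats at each end of the payload. This is common for automated annotation of these highly structured repeats, and the ITRs are the elements that allow the intervening DNA to be packaged into AAV particles.

Between the ITRs, the EF-1α core promoter is followed by a truncated HTLV-1 5' LTR segment, a composite arrangement often used to strengthen expression from a compact promoter. This drives an ITSN1 coding fragment of roughly 3.5 kb, which the catalogue entry says carries an N-terminal HA tag, although the tag is not separately annotated in the feature table. The coding fragment runs directly into a short piece of a chimeric β-globin/immunoglobulin intron, consistent with a splice donor region, and then a lox2272 site. No polyadenylation signal is annotated, as expected for the 5' member of a pair.

The layout fits the AAVLINK strategy for delivering cargo too large for a single AAV. Recombination at the lox site would join this genome to a matching 3' vector, and splicing would presumably remove the junction to restore the full-length open reading frame. The record does not describe the partner 3' vector or the recombinase source and refers to the publication for these.
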