Addgene plasmid #236716: pAAVLINK-EF1alpha-5' ITSN1
Purpose: 5' AAVLINK plasmid for ITSN1 expression
Depositing lab: Zhonghua Lu. Depositing organization: Shenzhen Institute of Advanced Technology (SIAT), Chinese Academy of Sciences. Publication: AAVLINK: A potent DNA-recombination method for large cargo delivery in gene therapy. Lin J, Lin Y, Liu N, Cao W, Zhang J, Wen S, Zhang Y, Liao W, Hong Z, Lin Y, Liu Q, Liu H, Li Q, Chen B, Li M, Luo Z, Yang L, Yang Y, Zheng SH, Wang Y, Chu H, Hu Y, Qin Y, Luo BX, Tian S, Chen Y, Yan T, Yang L, Wang H, Liu T, Jiang Y, Lu Z. Cell. 2026 Feb 5;189(3):969-986.e17. doi: 10.1016/j.cell.2025.12.039. Epub 2026 Jan 27. PubMed 41605211.
Backbone
  Vector backbone: pAAV-hSyn-EGFP
  Backbone manufacturer: Addgene
  Vector type: AAV
Growth in bacteria
  Bacterial resistance: Ampicillin, 100 μg/mL
  Growth temperature: 37°C
  Growth strain: NEB Stable
  Copy number: High Copy
Gene/Insert
  Gene/Insert name: ITSN1
  Species: H. sapiens (human)
  Entrez Gene: ITSN1 (a.k.a. ITSN, SH3D1A, SH3P17)
  Promoter: EF1alpha
  Tag / fusion protein: HA (N terminal on insert)
  Cloning method: Restriction Enzyme; 5′ cloning site unknown (unknown if destroyed)
Terms and licenses: Academic/Nonprofit Terms; Industry Terms: Not Available to Industry
Depositor comments: See publication for corresponding AAV Link vectors.
How to cite: pAAVLINK-EF1alpha-5' ITSN1 was a gift from Zhonghua Lu (Addgene plasmid # 236716 ; http://n2t.net/addgene:236716 ; RRID:Addgene_236716)
